>Addgene plasmid #232496 | pBEL2630 | addgene full sequence | sequence record 464732 | Addgene NGS Result
CACGATCATGCGCACCCGTGGCCAGGACCCAACGCTGCCCGAGATCTCGATCCCGCGAAATTAATACGAC
TCACTATAGGGAGACCACAACGGTTTCCCTCTAGAAATAATTTTGTTTAACTTTAAGAAGGAGATATACA
TATGGCTCTTAACACACCACAAATTACGCCGACAAAAAAGATAACAGTGAGGGCAATCGGCGAGGAACTG
CCGCGTGGTGATTACCAACGTTGCCCGCAATGTGACATGCTGTTTAGCCTGCCCGAGATAAATTCTCATC
AAAGTGCCTATTGTCCGCGCTGTCAGGCAAAAATTCGTGACGGGCGCGACTGGTCGCTAACGCGCCTGGC
GGCAATGGCCTTCACCATGCTGTTGCTTATGCCGTTTGCCTGGGGCGAACCGCTGTTGCATATCTGGCTG
TTAGGCATTCGTATTGACGCCAACGTTATGCAAGGCATCTGGCAAATGACCAAACAGGGCGATGCGATAA
CGGGGTCGATGGTCTTTTTCTGCGTTATTGGTGCCCCGCTCATTCTGGTGACCTCCATAGCTTATTTATG
GTTTGGTAACCGACTGGGAATGAATTTACGTCCGGTACTGCTGATGCTTGAGCGACTTAAAGAGTGGGTA
ATGCTCGATATCTACCTGGTCGGCATTGGCGTTGCTTCTATAAAGGTACAGGATTATGCCCATATCCAGG
CTGGTGTCGGCTTGTTCTCTTTTGTGGCGTTGGTGATTTTAACGACGGTGACGTTGTCACATCTTAATGT
CGAAGAACTGTGGGAGCGATTTTATCCGCAGCGCCCCGCTACGCGTAGGGACGAGAAACTTCGTGTCTGC
CTAGGGTGCCATTTTACCGGCTATCCAGATCAGCGTGGTCGCGCTCCGCGTTGCCATATCCCGCTACGCC
TGCGTCGCCGTCATAGTCTGCAAAAATGCTGGGCGGCGCTGTTAGCGTCAATCGTTTTATTGTTACCTGC
CAACCTGTTGCCTATTTCTATCATTTATCTGAACGGAGGACGGCAGGAAGATACAATTCTTTCCGGAATT
ATGTCGCTGGCAAGTAGCAACATTGCGGTTGCAGGAATCGTGTTTATCGCCAGTATTCTGGTCCCGTTTA
CTAAAGTGATCGTCATGTTCACTTTACTGTTGAGCATTCATTTTAAATGCCAGCAAGGTTTACGCACACG
CATTCTGTTACTGCGGATGGTGACCTGGATTGGTCGCTGGTCGATGCTCGACCTGTTTGTCATATCTTTA
ACCATGTCGCTGATTAATCGCGATCAGATCCTCGCTTTTACTATGGGACCGGCTGCGTTTTATTTCGGCG
CAGCGGTAATTTTGACTATTCTTGCTGTGGAATGGCTGGACAGCCGCTTACTTTGGGATGCACATGAGTC
AGGAAACGCCCGCTTCGACGACTGAAGCGCAGATTAAAAATAAACGCCGTATCTCACCTTTCTGGCTGCT
GCCGTTCATCGCGCTAATGATTGCCAGTTGGCTGATTTGGGACAGTTATCAGGACCGGGGTAATACCGTC
ACCATCGACTTTATGTCGGCGGATGGTATTGTTCCAGGCCGTACGCCTGTTCGTTATCAGGGCGTTGAAG
TCGGAACAGTGCAGGACATCAGCCTCAGCGACGATCTTCGTAAGATTGAAGTCAAGGTCAGCATCAAGTC
CGATATGAAAGATGCGCTGCGCGAAGAGACTCAGTTCTGGCTGGTGACGCCAAAAGCATCGTTGGCAGGT
GTCTCCGGGCTGGACGCCCTCGTCGGTGGGAACTATATCGGCATGATGCCCGGGAAAGGTAAAGAGCAGG
ATCACTTTGTCGCACTCGATACCCAACCGAAATATCGGCTGGACAATGGCGATCTGATGATCCACCTGCA
AGCCCCCGATCTCGGTTCGCTGAACAGCGGTTCATTGGTCTATTTCCGCAAGATCCCGGTGGGAAAAGTC
TACGACTATGCCATCAATCCCAACAAGCAAGGCGTGGTGATTGATGTCCTGATCGAGCGGCGTTTTACCG
ATCTGGTGAAAAAAGGTAGCCGTTTCTGGAACGTTTCCGGCGTTGATGCCAACGTCAGTATCAGTGGCGC
GAAGGTGAAACTGGAAAGCTTGGCGGCACTGGTTAACGGTGCGATTGCCTTCGATTCACCAGAAGAGTCG
AAACCTGCCGAGGCGGAAGATACCTTTGGTCTGTATGAAGATCTGGCCCACAGCCAGCGTGGCGTAATAA
TAAAACTGGAACTGCCGAGTGGGGCCGGATTAACCGCCGACTCGACGCCGTTAATGTATCAGGGGCTGGA
AGTCGGACAGCTGACTAAACTGGATTTAAATCCTGGTGGTAAAGTCACAGGGGAAATGACCGTTGATCCC
AGCGTCGTTACCCTGCTTCGTGAAAATACCCGCATCGAATTACGCAACCCGAAATTATCCCTTAGCGATG
CTAATCTCAGCGCCCTGCTGACCGGCAAAACCTTCGAGCTGGTGCCCGGCGATGGCGAGCCACGCAAAGA
ATTCGTTGTTGTGCCAGGCGAAAAAGCACTGCTGCATGAACCTGATGTTCTGACGCTGACCCTGACCGCG
CCGGAAAGTTACGGTATTGATGCGGGTCAGCCGCTCATTCTTCACGGCGTGCAGGTAGGCCAGGTTATCG
ATCGTAAACTCACCAGCAAAGGCGTCACCTTTACCGTCGCCATCGAGCCTCAGCATCGCGAACTGGTAAA
AGGCGATAGCAAATTTGTCGTCAACAGCCGTGTCGATGTGAAGGTGGGGCTGGATGGCGTTGAGTTTCTC
GGTGCCAGCGCCTCAGAATGGATCAATGGCGGGATCCGTATTCTGCCGGGCGATAAAGGTGAGATGAAAG
CCAGCTATCCACTGTATGCCAATTTGGAAAAAGCGCTGGAGAACAGCCTTAGCGATTTACCCACCACAAC
CGTGAGTTTGAGTGCAGAGACGCTGCCGGATGTGCAGGCAGGATCGGTAGTGCTGTACCGTAAATTTGAA
GTTGGTGAAGTGATTACCGTGCGTCCGCGAGCTAACGCGTTTGACATCGATCTGCATATTAAGCCGGAGT
ATCGCAACCTTCTGACCAGCAATAGCGTGTTCTGGGCAGAAGGCGGGGCGAAAGTTCAGCTGAATGGTAG
TGGTCTGACCGTACAGGCATCCCCGCTCTCCAGAGCTCTAAAGGGAGCCATTAGCTTCGACAACCTCAGC
GGTGCCAGCGCCAGTCAGCGTAAAGGCGATAAGCGTATTCTGTATGCTTCCGAAACAGCGGCCCGTGCGG
TTGGCGGGCAGATTACGCTTCACGCTTTCGATGCCGGAAAACTGGCGGTCGGGATGCCAATTCGCTATCT
CGGTATTGACATCGGGCAAATCCAGACGCTGGATCTGATTACCGCACGCAATGAAGTACAGGCAAAGGCG
GTACTTTACCCGGAATATGTCCAGACCTTTGCTCGCGGTGGTACGCGCTTCTCAGTGGTCACACCGCAAA
TTTCGGCAGCTGGCGTTGAGCATCTTGATACTATCCTCCAGCCGTATATCAACGTCGAACCAGGCCGGGG
CAATCCTCGCCGCGACTTTGAATTACAAGAGGCCACCATTACTGATTCGCGGTACCTGGATGGCTTAAGC
ATTATTGTTGAAGCGCCGGAAGCCGGTTCGTTAGGCATCGGTACGCCTGTGCTGTTCCGTGGTCTGGAAG
TCGGTACGGTTACAGGAATGACGCTGGGGACATTGTCAGATCGCGTGATGATTGCGATGCGCATCAGTAA
ACGCTATCAACACCTGGTGCGTAACAATTCCGTCTTCTGGTTGGCATCGGGTTACAGTCTGGACTTTGGT
CTGACGGGCGGCGTAGTGAAAACCGGCACCTTTAACCAGTTTATCCGTGGCGGCATCGCCTTCGCCACGC
CTCCGGGTACGCCACTGGCACCGAAAGCCCAGGAAGGCAAACACTTCCTGTTGCAGGAAAGTGAACCGAA
AGAGTGGCGTGAATGGGGAACTGCGCTTCCCAAATAATGCCCACCTCGAGCAGATCCGGCTGCTAACAAA
GCCCGAAAGGAAGCTGAGTTGGCTGCTGCCACCGCTGAGCAATAACTAGCATAACCCCTTGGGGCCTCTA
AACGGGTCTTGAGGGGTTTTTTGCTGAAAGGAGGAACTATATCCGGATAATTCTTGAAGACGAAAGGGCC
TCGTGATACGCCTATTTTTATAGGTTAATGTCATGATAATAATGGTTTCTTAGACGTCAGGTGGCACTTT
TCGGGGAAATGTGCGCGGAACCCCTATTTGTTTATTTTTCTAAATACATTCAAATATGTATCCGCTCATG
AGACAATAACCCTGATAAATGCTTCAATAATATTGAAAAAGGAAGAGTATGAGTATTCAACATTTCCGTG
TCGCCCTTATTCCCTTTTTTGCGGCATTTTGCCTTCCTGTTTTTGCTCACCCAGAAACGCTGGTGAAAGT
AAAAGATGCTGAAGATCAGTTGGGTGCACGAGTGGGTTACATCGAACTGGATCTCAACAGCGGTAAGATC
CTTGAGAGTTTTCGCCCCGAAGAACGTTTTCCAATGATGAGCACTTTTAAAGTTCTGCTATGTGGCGCGG
TATTATCCCGTGTTGACGCCGGGCAAGAGCAACTCGGTCGCCGCATACACTATTCTCAGAATGACTTGGT
TGAGTACTCACCAGTCACAGAAAAGCATCTTACGGATGGCATGACAGTAAGAGAATTATGCAGTGCTGCC
ATAACCATGAGTGATAACACTGCGGCCAACTTACTTCTGACAACGATCGGAGGACCGAAGGAGCTAACCG
CTTTTTTGCACAACATGGGGGATCATGTAACTCGCCTTGATCGTTGGGAACCGGAGCTGAATGAAGCCAT
ACCAAACGACGAGCGTGACACCACGATGCCTGCAGCAATGGCAACAACGTTGCGCAAACTATTAACTGGC
GAACTACTTACTCTAGCTTCCCGGCAACAATTAATAGACTGGATGGAGGCGGATAAAGTTGCAGGACCAC
TTCTGCGCTCGGCCCTTCCGGCTGGCTGGTTTATTGCTGATAAATCTGGAGCCGGTGAGCGTGGGTCTCG
CGGTATCATTGCAGCACTGGGGCCAGATGGTAAGCCCTCCCGTATCGTAGTTATCTACACGACGGGGAGT
CAGGCAACTATGGATGAACGAAATAGACAGATCGCTGAGATAGGTGCCTCACTGATTAAGCATTGGTAAC
TGTCAGACCAAGTTTACTCATATATACTTTAGATTGATTTAAAACTTCATTTTTAATTTAAAAGGATCTA
GGTGAAGATCCTTTTTGATAATCTCATGACCAAAATCCCTTAACGTGAGTTTTCGTTCCACTGAGCGTCA
GACCCCGTAGAAAAGATCAAAGGATCTTCTTGAGATCCTTTTTTTCTGCGCGTAATCTGCTGCTTGCAAA
CAAAAAAACCACCGCTACCAGCGGTGGTTTGTTTGCCGGATCAAGAGCTACCAACTCTTTTTCCGAAGGT
AACTGGCTTCAGCAGAGCGCAGATACCAAATACTGTCCTTCTAGTGTAGCCGTAGTTAGGCCACCACTTC
AAGAACTCTGTAGCACCGCCTACATACCTCGCTCTGCTAATCCTGTTACCAGTGGCTGCTGCCAGTGGCG
ATAAGTCGTGTCTTACCGGGTTGGACTCAAGACGATAGTTACCGGATAAGGCGCAGCGGTCGGGCTGAAC
GGGGGGTTCGTGCACACAGCCCAGCTTGGAGCGAACGACCTACACCGAACTGAGATACCTACAGCGTGAG
CTATGAGAAAGCGCCACGCTTCCCGAAGGGAGAAAGGCGGACAGGTATCCGGTAAGCGGCAGGGTCGGAA
CAGGAGAGCGCACGAGGGAGCTTCCAGGGGGAAACGCCTGGTATCTTTATAGTCCTGTCGGGTTTCGCCA
CCTCTGACTTGAGCGTCGATTTTTGTGATGCTCGTCAGGGGGGCGGAGCCTATGGAAAAACGCCAGCAAC
GCGGCCTTTTTACGGTTCCTGGCCTTTTGCTGGCCTTTTGCTCACATGTTCTTTCCTGCGTTATCCCCTG
ATTCTGTGGATAACCGTATTACCGCCTTTGAGTGAGCTGATACCGCTCGCCGCAGCCGAACGACCGAGCG
CAGCGAGTCAGTGAGCGAGGAAGCGGAAGAGCGCCTGATGCGGTATTTTCTCCTTACGCATCTGTGCGGT
ATTTCACACCGCAATGGTGCACTCTCAGTACAATCTGCTCTGATGCCGCATAGTTAAGCCAGTATACACT
CCGCTATCGCTACGTGACTGGGTCATGGCTGCGCCCCGACACCCGCCAACACCCGCTGACGCGCCCTGAC
GGGCTTGTCTGCTCCCGGCATCCGCTTACAGACAAGCTGTGACCGTCTCCGGGAGCTGCATGTGTCAGAG
GTTTTCACCGTCATCACCGAAACGCGCGAGGCAGCTGCGGTAAAGCTCATCAGCGTGGTCGTGAAGCGAT
TCACAGATGTCTGCCTGTTCATCCGCGTCCAGCTCGTTGAGTTTCTCCAGAAGCGTTAATGTCTGGCTTC
TGATAAAGCGGGCCATGTTAAGGGCGGTTTTTTCCTGTTTGGTCACTGATGCCTCCGTGTAAGGGGGATT
TCTGTTCATGGGGGTAATGATACCGATGAAACGAGAGAGGATGCTCACGATACGGGTTACTGATGATGAA
CATGCCCGGTTACTGGAACGTTGTGAGGGTAAACAACTGGCGGTATGGATGCGGCGGGACCAGAGAAAAA
TCACTCAGGGTCAATGCCAGCGCTTCGTTAATACAGATGTAGGTGTTCCACAGGGTAGCCAGCAGCATCC
TGCGATGCAGATCCGGAACATAATGGTGCAGGGCGCTGACTTCCGCGTTTCCAGACTTTACGAAACACGG
AAACCGAAGACCATTCATGTTGTTGCTCAGGTCGCAGACGTTTTGCAGCAGCAGTCGCTTCACGTTCGCT
CGCGTATCGGTGATTCATTCTGCTAACCAGTAAGGCAACCCCGCCAGCCTAGCCGGGTCCTCAACGACAG
GAG
Features (pLannotate 1.2.2; 12 found; start..end, strand, type, name):
     62..80      +  promoter       T7 promoter: promoter for bacteriophage T7 RNA polymerase
    112..134     +  RBS            RBS: efficient ribosome binding site from bacteriophage T7 gene 10 (Olins and Rangwala, 1989)
    142..1422    +  CDS            yebS: YEBS_ECOLI - Experimental evidence at protein level: Swiss-Prot protein existence level 1. Component of a transport pathway that contributes to membrane integrity. From Escherichia coli (strain K12).
   1394..4024    +  CDS            yebT: YEBT_ECOLI - Experimental evidence at protein level: Swiss-Prot protein existence level 1. Component of a transport pathway that contributes to membrane integrity (PubMed:27795327). May directly span the intermembrane space, facilitating the transport of substrates across the periplasm (Probable). From Escherichia coli (strain K12).
   4049..4098    +  CDS            SET1 (fragment): solubility-enhancement tag derived from T7 phage gene 10B
   4106..4153    +  terminator     T7 terminator: transcription terminator for bacteriophage T7 RNA polymerase
   4284..4388    +  promoter       AmpR promoter: bla
   4389..5249    +  CDS            AmpR: β-lactamase; bla; confers resistance to ampicillin, carbenicillin, and related antibiotics
   5420..6008    +  rep_origin     ori: high-copy-number ColE1/pMB1/pBR322/pUC origin of replication
   6194..6333    -  misc_feature   bom: basis of mobility region from pBR322
   6435..6626    -  CDS            rop: Rop protein, which maintains plasmids at low copy number; rop
   6643..7023    +  CDS            YPB1_ECOLX: Protein predicted: Swiss-Prot protein existence level 4. From Escherichia coli.
