[The description below was written by a language model from this plasmid's Addgene catalogue record and pLannotate feature annotations shown in this document.]
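Description:
pBEL2630 is a bacterial expression plasmid built on the pET17b backbone and assembled by Gibson cloning. It is intended for genetic complementation experiments with the Escherichia coli LetA–LetB system, carrying LetA with a cysteine-to-alanine substitution at position 248 alongside LetB. The sequenced plasmid is about 7.1 kb. It is maintained through a ColE1/pMB1-type origin accompanied by the pBR322 bom region and the rop gene. Rop keeps copy number down, which is consistent with the catalogue's low-copy designation even though the annotation tool labels the origin generically as high-copy. Selection is by ampicillin through the bla β-lactamase gene under its own promoter.

The payload is a single T7-driven transcription unit. A T7 promoter and the phage T7 gene 10 ribosome binding site precede the yebS open reading frame, the older name for letA. This is followed immediately by yebT (letB), whose annotated start overlaps the end of yebS by a few dozen bases, suggesting the native operon-like arrangement of the two genes has been kept. Both are annotated as components of a transport pathway contributing to membrane integrity, with YebT/LetB thought to span the periplasm. A T7 terminator closes the cassette. The short fragment annotated just upstream of it as a gene 10B-derived solubility tag is probably residual vector sequence rather than a deliberate fusion. No epitope or purification tags are annotated. The C248A mutation comes from the catalogue description and is not visible in the feature table. The construct presumably serves to test whether this LetA point mutant, co-expressed with LetB, can restore function in a mutant strain, but the record does not specify the strain or the assay.
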