Addgene plasmid #232496: pBEL2630
Purpose: Genetic complementation plasmid of LetA(C248A) with LetB
Depositing lab: Gira Bhabha & Damian Ekiert. Depositing organization: Johns Hopkins University and School of Medicine. Publication: LetA defines a structurally distinct transporter family. Santarossa CC, Li Y, Yousef S, Hasdemir HS, Rodriguez CC, Haase MAB, Baek M, Coudray N, Pavek JG, Focke KN, Silverberg AL, Bautista C, Yeh JT, Marty MT, Baker D, Tajkhorshid E, Ekiert DC, Bhabha G. Nature. 2026 Jan 21. doi: 10.1038/s41586-025-09990-0. PubMed 41565823.
Backbone
  Vector backbone: pET17b
  Vector type: Bacterial Expression
Growth in bacteria
  Bacterial resistance: Ampicillin, 100 μg/mL
  Growth temperature: 37°C
  Growth strain: DH5alpha
  Copy number: Low Copy
Gene/Insert
  Cloning method: Gibson Cloning
Terms and licenses: Academic/Nonprofit Terms; Industry Terms: Not Available to Industry
Depositor comments: Please visit https://doi.org/10.1101/2025.03.21.644421 for bioRxiv preprint.
How to cite: pBEL2630 was a gift from Gira Bhabha & Damian Ekiert (Addgene plasmid # 232496 ; http://n2t.net/addgene:232496 ; RRID:Addgene_232496)
